Addgene plasmid #23465: pDONR223-PRPF4B
Depositing lab: William Hahn & David Root. Depositing organization: Dana-Farber Cancer Institute. Publication: COT drives resistance to RAF inhibition through MAP kinase pathway reactivation. Johannessen CM, Boehm JS, Kim SY, Thomas SR, Wardwell L, Johnson LA, Emery CM, Stransky N, Cogdill AP, Barretina J, Caponigro G, Hieronymus H, Murray RR, Salehi-Ashtiani K, Hill DE, Vidal M, Zhao JJ, Yang X, Alkan O, Kim S, Harris JL, Wilson CJ, Myer VE, Finan PM, Root DE, Roberts TM, Golub T, Flaherty KT, Dummer R, Weber BL, Sellers WR, Schlegel R, Wargo JA, Hahn WC, Garraway LA. Nature. 2010 Dec 16;468(7326):968-72. doi: 10.1038/nature09627 PubMed 21107320.
Backbone
  Vector backbone: pDONR223
  Backbone manufacturer: Invitrogen
  Backbone size w/o insert (bp): 5005
  Vector type: Gateway Donor vector
Growth in bacteria
  Bacterial resistance: Spectinomycin, 50 μg/mL
  Growth temperature: 37°C
  Growth strain: DH5alpha
  Copy number: High Copy
Gene/Insert
  Gene/Insert name: PRPF4B (alt name: PRP4 pre-mRNA processing factor 4 homolog B (yeast))
  Species: H. sapiens (human)
  Insert size (bp): 3024
  Entrez Gene: PRPF4B (a.k.a. PR4H, PRP4, PRP4H, PRP4K, dJ1013A10.1)
  Cloning method: Gateway Cloning
  Sequencing primers: 5′ M13pUC-fwd; 3′ M13rev
Terms and licenses: Academic/Nonprofit Terms; Industry Terms: Not Available to Industry
Depositor comments: The ORF has no Stop codon. This design enables easy recombination into a destination vector to add an epitope tag of choice and Stop codon to the ORF. Do NOT use this plasmid directly for transfections. A set of 4 custom lentiviral vectors is available ( pLX301 (http://www.addgene.org/25895/) , pLX302 (http://www.addgene.org/25896/) , pLX303 (http://www.addgene.org/25897/) , pLX304 (http://www.addgene.org/25890/) ) to be used to express these ORFs in mammalian cells. These plasmids are not included in the kit and must be ordered separately.
How to cite: pDONR223-PRPF4B was a gift from William Hahn & David Root (Addgene plasmid # 23465 ; http://n2t.net/addgene:23465 ; RRID:Addgene_23465)
