[The description below was written by a language model from this plasmid's Addgene catalogue record.]
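Description:
pDONR223-PRPF4B is a Gateway entry-type clone built in the pDONR223 donor vector backbone (about 5 kb without insert), carrying the human PRPF4B open reading frame, which encodes the PRP4 pre-mRNA processing factor 4 homolog B, a kinase also known as PRP4K. The insert is recorded as roughly 3 kb and was introduced by Gateway recombinational cloning. The plasmid is maintained in E. coli as a high-copy construct under spectinomycin selection. No feature table accompanies the record, so the origin of replication, the exact recombination sites flanking the ORF and other backbone elements are not itemised. M13 forward and reverse primer sites are noted as flanking the insert for sequence verification.

The ORF was deliberately cloned without a stop codon. This "open" configuration lets the coding sequence be transferred by Gateway recombination into a destination vector that supplies a C-terminal epitope tag of choice along with the stop codon. The record lists no promoter for mammalian expression, and the depositors state explicitly that the plasmid should not be used directly for transfection. It serves instead as a shuttle or source clone. A companion set of custom lentiviral destination vectors (pLX301 through pLX304) is mentioned as the intended route for expressing such ORFs in mammalian cells, though these are separate constructs. The clone belongs to a kit of ORF clones and is associated with a study that examined resistance to RAF inhibition through reactivation of the MAP kinase pathway.
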