>Addgene plasmid #23465 | pDONR223-PRPF4B | depositor partial sequence | sequence record 11121 | Author sequence, M13pUC-fwd
ACCGGATTTTATTTTGACTGATAGTGACCTGTTCGTTGCAACAAATTGATGAGCAATGCTTTTTTATAAT
GCCAACTTTGTACAAAAAAGTTGGCACCATGGCCGCCGCGGAGACCCAGTCGCTACGGGAGCAGCCAGAG
ATGGAAGATGCTAATTCTGAAAAGAGTATAAATGAAGAAAATGGAGAAGTATCAGAAGACCAGTCTCAAA
ATAAGCACAGTCGTCACAAAAAAAAGAAGCATAAACACAGAAGTAAACATAAGAAACATAAACATTCCTC
AGAAGAAGACAAGGATAAAAAACATAAACATAAGCATAAACATAAGAAACACAAAAGAAAAGAGGTTATT
GATGCTTCTGATAAAGAGGGTATGTCTCCAGCAAAAAGAACTAAACTTGATGATTTAGCTTTGCTAGAAG
ACTTGGAAAAACAGAGAGCCTTGATTAAGGCCGAACTTGATAATGAGTTAATGGAAGGAAAGGTCCAGTC
TGGTATGGGGCTCATTTTGCAAGGTTATGAGTCTGGCTCTGAAGAAGAGGGGGAAATTCATGAAAAGGCA
AGAAATGGAAATAGGTCTAGTACTAGATCTTCAAGTACAAAGGGGAAACTTGAACTTGTGGACAATAAAA
TTACTACAAAGAAACGAAGTAAAAGCAGATCCAAAGAACGGACTAGACATAGGTCTGATAAAAAGAAAAG
TAAGGGGGGTATTGAAATCGTTAAAGAGAAAACAACTAGGAGCAAGTCAAAGGAGAGGAAAAAATCTAAA
AGCCCATCCAAAAGAAGTAAGTCTCAAGATCAAGCAAGGAAATCAAAATCCCCTACCCTTAGAAGGCGAT
CTCAAGAGAAAATTGGTAAGGCCAGATCTCCTACTGATGATAAGGGTTAAAATT
