>Addgene plasmid #23465 | pDONR223-PRPF4B | addgene partial sequence | sequence record 29346 | 23465 with M13pUC-fwd
TAATGATTTTATTTTGACTGATAGTGACCTGTTCGTTGCAACAAATTGATGAGCAATGCTTTTTTATAAT
GCCAACTTTGTACAAAAAAGTTGGCACCATGGCCGCCGCGGAGACCCAGTCGCTACGGGAGCAGCCAGAG
ATGGAAGATGCTAATTCTGAAAAGAGTATAAATGAAGAAAATGGAGAAGTATCAGAAGACCAGTCTCAAA
ATAAGCACAGTCGTCACAAAAAAAAGAAGCATAAACACAGAAGTAAACATAAGAAACATAAACATTCCTC
AGAAGAAGACAAGGATAAAAAACATAAACATAAGCATAAACATAAGAAACACAAAAGAAAAGAGGTTATT
GATGCTTCTGATAAAGAGGGTATGTCTCCAGCAAAAAGAACTAAACTTGATGATTTAGCTTTGCTAGAAG
ACTTGGAAAAACAGAGAGCCTTGATTAAGGCCGAACTTGATAATGAGTTAATGGAAGGAAAGGTCCAGTC
TGGTATGGGGCTCATTTTGCAAGGTTATGAGTCTGGCTCTGAAGAAGAGGGGGAAATTCATGAAAAGGCA
AGAAATGGAAATAGGTCTAGTACTAGATCTTCAAGTACAAAGGGGAAACTTGAACTTGT
