>Addgene plasmid #23465 | pDONR223-PRPF4B | depositor partial sequence | sequence record 46802 | Author sequence, M13-rev
GCGAATGGGCACATAATGGATTTTATTTTGACTGATAGTGACCTGTTCGTTGCAACAAATTGATAAGCAA
TGCTTTCTTATAATGCCAACTTTGTACAAGAAAGTTGGCAAAATTTTTTCCTGGATGAAGGCGTGCTGTA
GGGCCTGGTTGATGCTAATTCGTTTAGCTGGGTCCAACATCAGAATCTGGTCCAACAAGTCCTTTAGCTG
GTGTACTTTCTTACGTTGGTCTTCAGGAAGTCTCTGGCACCCAATCAAGTCAGCCAACAGGTCCTTAGTT
GGATTAATGGTGCTCATAACAGTAACTTTCTCCCTCTCTGTTACTTTATCAACTTCTATGTACATGAAGT
TGAGATTTTGATCAAAATGCTGATCTTTGAACACACCTTTTCGAATCATCTTATTTGGCATCTTTCCTTT
GAGATCCATTGCAAGCTTCAGCATATGGTTATTGGTTTTGCCAGGGAATAAAATTTTTCCAGTATAGAGT
TCGTATAAGGTGCAACCTACAGACCACATATCTATACCATAGTCATAGCTTTTACCTATAATGATTTCAG
GAGCACGATAAAATCTACTGACAAGATAAGGTGTTATGTCATTATCCGCAACATGTGAAGCCGACCCAAA
ATCGCAAAGCTTTAAAATAGTTTTGGATTCATTAACCAGGATATTGTCTGGCTTGATATCTGCATGTA
